Addgene plasmid #77593: ROCK1 gRNA (BRDN0001147709)
Purpose: 3rd generation lentiviral gRNA plasmid targeting human ROCK1
Depositing lab: John Doench & David Root. Depositing organization: Broad Institute. Publication: Optimized sgRNA design to maximize activity and minimize off-target effects of CRISPR-Cas9. Doench JG, Fusi N, Sullender M, Hegde M, Vaimberg EW, Donovan KF, Smith I, Tothova Z, Wilen C, Orchard R, Virgin HW, Listgarten J, Root DE. Nat Biotechnol. 2016 Jan 18. doi: 10.1038/nbt.3437. PubMed 26780180.
Backbone
  Vector backbone: lentiGuide-Puro
  Backbone manufacturer: Zhang Lab (Addgene plasmid # 52963)
  Vector type: Mammalian Expression, Lentiviral, CRISPR
  Selectable markers: Puromycin
Growth in bacteria
  Bacterial resistance: Ampicillin, 100 μg/mL
  Growth temperature: 37°C
  Growth strain: DH5alpha
  Copy number: High Copy
Gene/Insert
  Gene/Insert name: ROCK1 (alt names: ROCK1; NM_005406.2)
  gRNA/shRNA sequence: GCAAAGTCTGTGGCAATGTG
  Species: H. sapiens (human)
  Entrez Gene: ROCK1 (a.k.a. P160ROCK, ROCK-I)
  Promoter: hU6
  Cloning method: Unknown
  Sequencing primers: 5′ U6-F; 3′ pS2-R
Terms and licenses: Academic/Nonprofit Terms; Industry Terms: Not Available to Industry
Depositor comments: The gRNA was designed to target the following Genbank reference sequence(s): NM_005406.2. Note that this plasmid does NOT contain Cas9. It should be used in conjunction with lentiCas9-Blast (Addgene #52962) or otherwise with cell lines already expressing Cas9. Browse the full kinome gRNA library at http://www.addgene.org/pooled-library/broadgpp-human-kinome/ or visit http://www.broadinstitute.org/rnai/public/ for detailed protocols and information.
How to cite: ROCK1 gRNA (BRDN0001147709) was a gift from John Doench & David Root (Addgene plasmid # 77593 ; http://n2t.net/addgene:77593 ; RRID:Addgene_77593)
