[The description below was written by a language model from this plasmid's Addgene catalogue record and pLannotate feature annotations shown in this document.]
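Description:
ROCK1 gRNA (BRDN0001147709) is a third-generation lentiviral CRISPR guide plasmid built on the lentiGuide-Puro backbone, carrying a single guide RNA directed against human ROCK1 (designed against the reference transcript NM_005406.2). It is propagated in E. coli as a high-copy plasmid through a ColE1/pUC-type origin with ampicillin selection from the β-lactamase gene. The backbone also carries an f1 origin, an SV40 origin and poly(A) signal, and remnants of a lac/T7/T3 cloning region.

The viral genome is transcribed from an RSV promoter fused to a truncated HIV-1 5' LTR, which makes production Tat-independent. It contains the Ψ packaging signal with a partial gag sequence, the Rev response element for Rev-dependent nuclear export, and a cPPT/CTS. It ends in a ΔU3 self-inactivating 3' LTR. Between the LTRs sit two expression units. The first is a human U6 RNA polymerase III promoter that drives the ROCK1 spacer joined to the Streptococcus pyogenes Cas9 guide scaffold. The second is the EF-1α core promoter with its intron A, which drives the puromycin N-acetyltransferase gene for selection of transduced mammalian cells. A WPRE follows this cassette to enhance transcript expression.

The plasmid does not encode Cas9, so it is meant to be paired with a separate Cas9 lentivector or used in cells that already express Cas9. In that setting the guide directs cleavage at the ROCK1 locus for gene knockout. The depositor links the construct to a human kinome gRNA library, and it is associated with work on optimised sgRNA design for on-target activity and reduced off-target effects.
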