Features (pLannotate 1.2.2; 29 found; start..end, strand, type, name):
     14..80      +  CDS            small t antigen (fragment): SV40 (simian virus 40) small t antigen
    106..317     +  promoter       EF-1α core promoter: core promoter for human elongation factor EF-1α
    318..1256    +  intron         EF-1α intron A: intron upstream of the start codon of human EF-1α
   1278..1877    +  CDS            PuroR (fragment): puromycin N-acetyltransferase; pac from Streptomyces; confers resistance to puromycin
   1893..2481    +  misc_feature   WPRE: woodchuck hepatitis virus posttranscriptional regulatory element
   2532..2551    +  misc_feature   cPPT/CTS (fragment): central polypurine tract and central termination sequence of HIV-1
   2553..2786    +  LTR            3' LTR (ΔU3): self-inactivating 3' long terminal repeat (LTR) from HIV-1
   2864..2985    +  polyA_signal   SV40 poly(A) signal: SV40 polyadenylation signal
   3025..3160    +  rep_origin     SV40 ori: SV40 origin of replication
   3181..3199    -  promoter       T7 promoter: promoter for bacteriophage T7 RNA polymerase
   3207..3362    +  CDS            lacZα (fragment): LacZα fragment of β-galactosidase; lacZ fragment
   3367..3795    +  rep_origin     f1 ori (sequence partly withheld): f1 bacteriophage origin of replication; arrow indicates direction of (+) strand synthesis
   3848..3952    +  promoter       AmpR promoter: bla
   3953..4813    +  CDS            AmpR: β-lactamase; bla; confers resistance to ampicillin, carbenicillin, and related antibiotics
   4984..5572    +  rep_origin     ori: high-copy-number ColE1/pMB1/pBR322/pUC origin of replication
   5755..5847    +  CDS            lacI (fragment): lac repressor; lacI; The lac repressor binds to the lac operator to inhibit transcription in E. coli. This inhibition can be relieved by adding lactose or isopropyl-β-D-thiogalactopyranoside (IPTG).
   5860..5881    +  protein_bind   CAP binding site: CAP binding activates transcription in the presence of cAMP. E. coli catabolite activator protein
   5896..5926    +  promoter       lac promoter: promoter for the E. coli lac operon
   5934..5950    +  protein_bind   lac operator: The lac repressor binds to the lac operator to inhibit transcription in E. coli. This inhibition can be relieved by adding lactose or isopropyl-β-D-thiogalactopyranoside (IPTG). lac repressor encoded by lacI
   5995..6013    +  promoter       T3 promoter: promoter for bacteriophage T3 RNA polymerase
   6041..6267    +  promoter       RSV promoter: Rous sarcoma virus enhancer/promoter
   6268..6448    +  LTR            5' LTR (truncated): truncated 5' long terminal repeat (LTR) from HIV-1
   6495..6620    +  misc_feature   HIV-1 Ψ: packaging signal of human immunodeficiency virus type 1
   6604..6967    +  CDS            HIV-1 gag (fragment): gag protein from human immunodeficiency virus 1; gag
   7113..7346    +  misc_feature   RRE: The Rev response element (RRE) of HIV-1 allows for Rev-dependent mRNA export from the nucleus to the cytoplasm.
   7723..7749    +  CDS            Rev (fragment): human immunodeficiency virus 1 (HIV-1) Rev protein; rev; enhances nuclear export of unspliced and incompletely spliced viral mRNAs
   7753..7993    +  promoter       U6 promoter: RNA polymerase III promoter for human U6 snRNA
   8023..8098    +  misc_RNA       gRNA scaffold: guide RNA scaffold for the Streptococcus pyogenes CRISPR/Cas9 system
   8154..8271    +  misc_feature   cPPT/CTS: central polypurine tract and central termination sequence of HIV-1
>Addgene plasmid #77593 | ROCK1 gRNA (BRDN0001147709) | addgene full sequence | sequence record 188064 | Addgene Assembled Sequence
CCCGGGTGCAAAGATGGATAAAGTTTTAAACAGAGAGGAATCTTTGCAGCTAATGGACCTTCTAGGTCTT
GAAAGGAGTGGGAATTGGCTCCGGTGCCCGTCAGTGGGCAGAGCGCACATCGCCCACAGTCCCCGAGAAG
TTGGGGGGAGGGGTCGGCAATTGATCCGGTGCCTAGAGAAGGTGGCGCGGGGTAAACTGGGAAAGTGATG
TCGTGTACTGGCTCCGCCTTTTTCCCGAGGGTGGGGGAGAACCGTATATAAGTGCAGTAGTCGCCGTGAA
CGTTCTTTTTCGCAACGGGTTTGCCGCCAGAACACAGGTAAGTGCCGTGTGTGGTTCCCGCGGGCCTGGC
CTCTTTACGGGTTATGGCCCTTGCGTGCCTTGAATTACTTCCACCTGGCTGCAGTACGTGATTCTTGATC
CCGAGCTTCGGGTTGGAAGTGGGTGGGAGAGTTCGAGGCCTTGCGCTTAAGGAGCCCCTTCGCCTCGTGC
TTGAGTTGAGGCCTGGCCTGGGCGCTGGGGCCGCCGCGTGCGAATCTGGTGGCACCTTCGCGCCTGTCTC
GCTGCTTTCGATAAGTCTCTAGCCATTTAAAATTTTTGATGACCTGCTGCGACGCTTTTTTTCTGGCAAG
ATAGTCTTGTAAATGCGGGCCAAGATCTGCACACTGGTATTTCGGTTTTTGGGGCCGCGGGCGGCGACGG
GGCCCGTGCGTCCCAGCGCACATGTTCGGCGAGGCGGGGCCTGCGAGCGCGGCCACCGAGAATCGGACGG
GGGTAGTCTCAAGCTGGCCGGCCTGCTCTGGTGCCTGGCCTCGCGCCGCCGTGTATCGCCCCGCCCTGGG
CGGCAAGGCTGGCCCGGTCGGCACCAGTTGCGTGAGCGGAAAGATGGCCGCTTCCCGGCCCTGCTGCAGG
GAGCTCAAAATGGAGGACGCGGCGCTCGGGAGAGCGGGCGGGTGAGTCACCCACACAAAGGAAAAGGGCC
TTTCCGTCCTCAGCCGTCGCTTCATGTGACTCCACGGAGTACCGGGCGCCGTCCAGGCACCTCGATTAGT
TCTCGAGCTTTTGGAGTACGTCGTCTTTAGGTTGGGGGGAGGGGTTTTATGCGATGGAGTTTCCCCACAC
TGAGTGGGTGGAGACTGAAGTTAGGCCAGCTTGGCACTTGATGTAATTCTCCTTGGAATTTGCCCTTTTT
GAGTTTGGATCTTGGTTCATTCTCAAGCCTCAGACAGTGGTTCAAAGTTTTTTTCTTCCATTTCAGGTGT
CGTGACGTACGGCCACCATGACCGAGTACAAGCCCACGGTGCGCCTCGCCACCCGCGACGACGTCCCCAG
GGCCGTACGCACCCTCGCCGCCGCGTTCGCCGACTACCCCGCCACGCGCCACACCGTCGATCCGGACCGC
CACATCGAGCGGGTCACCGAGCTGCAAGAACTCTTCCTCACGCGCGTCGGGCTCGACATCGGCAAGGTGT
GGGTCGCGGACGACGGCGCCGCCGTGGCGGTCTGGACCACGCCGGAGAGCGTCGAAGCGGGGGCGGTGTT
CGCCGAGATCGGCCCGCGCATGGCCGAGTTGAGCGGTTCCCGGCTGGCCGCGCAGCAACAGATGGAAGGC
CTCCTGGCGCCGCACCGGCCCAAGGAGCCCGCGTGGTTCCTGGCCACCGTCGGAGTCTCGCCCGACCACC
AGGGCAAGGGTCTGGGCAGCGCCGTCGTGCTCCCCGGAGTGGAGGCGGCCGAGCGCGCCGGGGTGCCCGC
CTTCCTGGAGACCTCCGCGCCCCGCAACCTCCCCTTCTACGAGCGGCTCGGCTTCACCGTCACCGCCGAC
GTCGAGGTGCCCGAAGGACCGCGCACCTGGTGCATGACCCGCAAGCCCGGTGCCTGAACGCGTTAAGTCG
ACAATCAACCTCTGGATTACAAAATTTGTGAAAGATTGACTGGTATTCTTAACTATGTTGCTCCTTTTAC
GCTATGTGGATACGCTGCTTTAATGCCTTTGTATCATGCTATTGCTTCCCGTATGGCTTTCATTTTCTCC
TCCTTGTATAAATCCTGGTTGCTGTCTCTTTATGAGGAGTTGTGGCCCGTTGTCAGGCAACGTGGCGTGG
TGTGCACTGTGTTTGCTGACGCAACCCCCACTGGTTGGGGCATTGCCACCACCTGTCAGCTCCTTTCCGG
GACTTTCGCTTTCCCCCTCCCTATTGCCACGGCGGAACTCATCGCCGCCTGCCTTGCCCGCTGCTGGACA
GGGGCTCGGCTGTTGGGCACTGACAATTCCGTGGTGTTGTCGGGGAAATCATCGTCCTTTCCTTGGCTGC
TCGCCTGTGTTGCCACCTGGATTCTGCGCGGGACGTCCTTCTGCTACGTCCCTTCGGCCCTCAATCCAGC
GGACCTTCCTTCCCGCGGCCTGCTGCCGGCTCTGCGGCCTCTTCCGCGTCTTCGCCTTCGCCCTCAGACG
AGTCGGATCTCCCTTTGGGCCGCCTCCCCGCGTCGACTTTAAGACCAATGACTTACAAGGCAGCTGTAGA
TCTTAGCCACTTTTTAAAAGAAAAGGGGGGACTGGAAGGGCTAATTCACTCCCAACGAAGACAAGATCTG
CTTTTTGCTTGTACTGGGTCTCTCTGGTTAGACCAGATCTGAGCCTGGGAGCTCTCTGGCTAACTAGGGA
ACCCACTGCTTAAGCCTCAATAAAGCTTGCCTTGAGTGCTTCAAGTAGTGTGTGCCCGTCTGTTGTGTGA
CTCTGGTAACTAGAGATCCCTCAGACCCTTTTAGTCAGTGTGGAAAATCTCTAGCAGTACGTATAGTAGT
TCATGTCATCTTATTATTCAGTATTTATAACTTGCAAAGAAATGAATATCAGAGAGTGAGAGGAACTTGT
TTATTGCAGCTTATAATGGTTACAAATAAAGCAATAGCATCACAAATTTCACAAATAAAGCATTTTTTTC
ACTGCATTCTAGTTGTGGTTTGTCCAAACTCATCAATGTATCTTATCATGTCTGGCTCTAGCTATCCCGC
CCCTAACTCCGCCCATCCCGCCCCTAACTCCGCCCAGTTCCGCCCATTCTCCGCCCCATGGCTGACTAAT
TTTTTTTATTTATGCAGAGGCCGAGGCCGCCTCGGCCTCTGAGCTATTCCAGAAGTAGTGAGGAGGCTTT
TTTGGAGGCCTAGGGACGTACCCAATTCGCCCTATAGTGAGTCGTATTACGCGCGCTCACTGGCCGTCGT
TTTACAACGTCGTGACTGGGAAAACCCTGGCGTTACCCAACTTAATCGCCTTGCAGCACATCCCCCTTTC
GCCAGCTGGCGTAATAGCGAAGAGGCCCGCACCGATCGCCCTTCCCAACAGTTGCGCAGCCTGAATGGCG
AATGGG
[124 nt withheld, positions 3367-3490]
C
[91 nt withheld, positions 3492-3582]
A
[49 nt withheld, positions 3584-3632]
CCTTTGACGTTGGAGTCCACGTTCTTT
[37 nt withheld, positions 3660-3696]
ACCCTATCTCGGTCTATTCTTTTGATTTATAAGGGATTTTGCCGATTTCGGCCTATTGGTTAAAAAATGA
GCTGATTTAACAAAAATTTAACGCGAATTTTAACAAAATATTAACGCTTACAATTTAGGTGGCACTTTTC
GGGGAAATGTGCGCGGAACCCCTATTTGTTTATTTTTCTAAATACATTCAAATATGTATCCGCTCATGAG
ACAATAACCCTGATAAATGCTTCAATAATATTGAAAAAGGAAGAGTATGAGTATTCAACATTTCCGTGTC
GCCCTTATTCCCTTTTTTGCGGCATTTTGCCTTCCTGTTTTTGCTCACCCAGAAACGCTGGTGAAAGTAA
AAGATGCTGAAGATCAGTTGGGTGCACGAGTGGGTTACATCGAACTGGATCTCAACAGCGGTAAGATCCT
TGAGAGTTTTCGCCCCGAAGAACGTTTTCCAATGATGAGCACTTTTAAAGTTCTGCTATGTGGCGCGGTA
TTATCCCGTATTGACGCCGGGCAAGAGCAACTCGGTCGCCGCATACACTATTCTCAGAATGACTTGGTTG
AGTACTCACCAGTCACAGAAAAGCATCTTACGGATGGCATGACAGTAAGAGAATTATGCAGTGCTGCCAT
AACCATGAGTGATAACACTGCGGCCAACTTACTTCTGACAACGATCGGAGGACCGAAGGAGCTAACCGCT
TTTTTGCACAACATGGGGGATCATGTAACTCGCCTTGATCGTTGGGAACCGGAGCTGAATGAAGCCATAC
CAAACGACGAGCGTGACACCACGATGCCTGTAGCAATGGCAACAACGTTGCGCAAACTATTAACTGGCGA
ACTACTTACTCTAGCTTCCCGGCAACAATTAATAGACTGGATGGAGGCGGATAAAGTTGCAGGACCACTT
CTGCGCTCGGCCCTTCCGGCTGGCTGGTTTATTGCTGATAAATCTGGAGCCGGTGAGCGTGGGTCTCGCG
GTATCATTGCAGCACTGGGGCCAGATGGTAAGCCCTCCCGTATCGTAGTTATCTACACGACGGGGAGTCA
GGCAACTATGGATGAACGAAATAGACAGATCGCTGAGATAGGTGCCTCACTGATTAAGCATTGGTAACTG
TCAGACCAAGTTTACTCATATATACTTTAGATTGATTTAAAACTTCATTTTTAATTTAAAAGGATCTAGG
TGAAGATCCTTTTTGATAATCTCATGACCAAAATCCCTTAACGTGAGTTTTCGTTCCACTGAGCGTCAGA
CCCCGTAGAAAAGATCAAAGGATCTTCTTGAGATCCTTTTTTTCTGCGCGTAATCTGCTGCTTGCAAACA
AAAAAACCACCGCTACCAGCGGTGGTTTGTTTGCCGGATCAAGAGCTACCAACTCTTTTTCCGAAGGTAA
CTGGCTTCAGCAGAGCGCAGATACCAAATACTGTTCTTCTAGTGTAGCCGTAGTTAGGCCACCACTTCAA
GAACTCTGTAGCACCGCCTACATACCTCGCTCTGCTAATCCTGTTACCAGTGGCTGCTGCCAGTGGCGAT
AAGTCGTGTCTTACCGGGTTGGACTCAAGACGATAGTTACCGGATAAGGCGCAGCGGTCGGGCTGAACGG
GGGGTTCGTGCACACAGCCCAGCTTGGAGCGAACGACCTACACCGAACTGAGATACCTACAGCGTGAGCT
ATGAGAAAGCGCCACGCTTCCCGAAGGGAGAAAGGCGGACAGGTATCCGGTAAGCGGCAGGGTCGGAACA
GGAGAGCGCACGAGGGAGCTTCCAGGGGGAAACGCCTGGTATCTTTATAGTCCTGTCGGGTTTCGCCACC
TCTGACTTGAGCGTCGATTTTTGTGATGCTCGTCAGGGGGGCGGAGCCTATGGAAAAACGCCAGCAACGC
GGCCTTTTTACGGTTCCTGGCCTTTTGCTGGCCTTTTGCTCACATGTTCTTTCCTGCGTTATCCCCTGAT
TCTGTGGATAACCGTATTACCGCCTTTGAGTGAGCTGATACCGCTCGCCGCAGCCGAACGACCGAGCGCA
GCGAGTCAGTGAGCGAGGAAGCGGAAGAGCGCCCAATACGCAAACCGCCTCTCCCCGCGCGTTGGCCGAT
TCATTAATGCAGCTGGCACGACAGGTTTCCCGACTGGAAAGCGGGCAGTGAGCGCAACGCAATTAATGTG
AGTTAGCTCACTCATTAGGCACCCCAGGCTTTACACTTTATGCTTCCGGCTCGTATGTTGTGTGGAATTG
TGAGCGGATAACAATTTCACACAGGAAACAGCTATGACCATGATTACGCCAAGCGCGCAATTAACCCTCA
CTAAAGGGAACAAAAGCTGGAGCTGCAAGCTTAATGTAGTCTTATGCAATACTCTTGTAGTCTTGCAACA
TGGTAACGATGAGTTAGCAACATGCCTTACAAGGAGAGAAAAAGCACCGTGCATGCCGATTGGTGGAAGT
AAGGTGGTACGATCGTGCCTTATTAGGAAGGCAACAGACGGGTCTGACATGGATTGGACGAACCACTGAA
TTGCCGCATTGCAGAGATATTGTATTTAAGTGCCTAGCTCGATACATAAACGGGTCTCTCTGGTTAGACC
AGATCTGAGCCTGGGAGCTCTCTGGCTAACTAGGGAACCCACTGCTTAAGCCTCAATAAAGCTTGCCTTG
AGTGCTTCAAGTAGTGTGTGCCCGTCTGTTGTGTGACTCTGGTAACTAGAGATCCCTCAGACCCTTTTAG
TCAGTGTGGAAAATCTCTAGCAGTGGCGCCCGAACAGGGACTTGAAAGCGAAAGGGAAACCAGAGGAGCT
CTCTCGACGCAGGACTCGGCTTGCTGAAGCGCGCACGGCAAGAGGCGAGGGGCGGCGACTGGTGAGTACG
CCAAAAATTTTGACTAGCGGAGGCTAGAAGGAGAGAGATGGGTGCGAGAGCGTCAGTATTAAGCGGGGGA
GAATTAGATCGCGATGGGAAAAAATTCGGTTAAGGCCAGGGGGAAAGAAAAAATATAAATTAAAACATAT
AGTATGGGCAAGCAGGGAGCTAGAACGATTCGCAGTTAATCCTGGCCTGTTAGAAACATCAGAAGGCTGT
AGACAAATACTGGGACAGCTACAACCATCCCTTCAGACAGGATCAGAAGAACTTAGATCATTATATAATA
CAGTAGCAACCCTCTATTGTGTGCATCAAAGGATAGAGATAAAAGACACCAAGGAAGCTTTAGACAAGAT
AGAGGAAGAGCAAAACAAAAGTAAGACCACCGCACAGCAAGCGGCCGCTGATCTTCAGACCTGGAGGAGG
AGATATGAGGGACAATTGGAGAAGTGAATTATATAAATATAAAGTAGTAAAAATTGAACCATTAGGAGTA
GCACCCACCAAGGCAAAGAGAAGAGTGGTGCAGAGAGAAAAAAGAGCAGTGGGAATAGGAGCTTTGTTCC
TTGGGTTCTTGGGAGCAGCAGGAAGCACTATGGGCGCAGCGTCAATGACGCTGACGGTACAGGCCAGACA
ATTATTGTCTGGTATAGTGCAGCAGCAGAACAATTTGCTGAGGGCTATTGAGGCGCAACAGCATCTGTTG
CAACTCACAGTCTGGGGCATCAAGCAGCTCCAGGCAAGAATCCTGGCTGTGGAAAGATACCTAAAGGATC
AACAGCTCCTGGGGATTTGGGGTTGCTCTGGAAAACTCATTTGCACCACTGCTGTGCCTTGGAATGCTAG
TTGGAGTAATAAATCTCTGGAACAGATTTGGAATCACACGACCTGGATGGAGTGGGACAGAGAAATTAAC
AATTACACAAGCTTAATACACTCCTTAATTGAAGAATCGCAAAACCAGCAAGAAAAGAATGAACAAGAAT
TATTGGAATTAGATAAATGGGCAAGTTTGTGGAATTGGTTTAACATAACAAATTGGCTGTGGTATATAAA
ATTATTCATAATGATAGTAGGAGGCTTGGTAGGTTTAAGAATAGTTTTTGCTGTACTTTCTATAGTGAAT
AGAGTTAGGCAGGGATATTCACCATTATCGTTTCAGACCCACCTCCCAACCCCGAGGGGACCCAGAGAGG
GCCTATTTCCCATGATTCCTTCATATTTGCATATACGATACAAGGCTGTTAGAGAGATAATTAGAATTAA
TTTGACTGTAAACACAAAGATATTAGTACAAAATACGTGACGTAGAAAGTAATAATTTCTTGGGTAGTTT
GCAGTTTTAAAATTATGTTTTAAAATGGACTATCATATGCTTACCGTAACTTGAAAGTATTTCGATTTCT
TGGCTTTATATATCTTGTGGAAAGGACGAAACACCGGCAAAGTCTGTGGCAATGTGGTTTTAGAGCTAGA
AATAGCAAGTTAAAATAAGGCTAGTCCGTTATCAACTTGAAAAAGTGGCACCGAGTCGGTGCTTTTTTAA
GCTTGGCGTAACTAGATCTTGAGACAAATGGCAGTATTCATCCACAATTTTAAAAGAAAAGGGGGGATTG
GGGGGTACAGTGCAGGGGAAAGAATAGTAGACATAATAGCAACAGACATACAAACTAAAGAATTACAAAA
ACAAATTACAAAAATTCAAAATTTTCGGGTTTATTACAGGGACAGCAGAGATCCACTTTGGCGCCGGCTC
GAGGGGG
