>Addgene plasmid #77593 | ROCK1 gRNA (BRDN0001147709) | depositor partial sequence | sequence record 145053 | Target Sequence
GCAAAGTCTGTGGCAATGTG
