>Addgene plasmid #77593 | ROCK1 gRNA (BRDN0001147709) | addgene partial sequence | sequence record 188063 | hU6-F
TAGAAAGTAATAATTTCTTGGGTAGTTTGCAGTTTTAAAATTATGTTTTAAAATGGACTATCATATGCTT
ACCGTAACTTGAAAGTATTTCGATTTCTTGGCTTTATATATCTTGTGGAAAGGACGAAACACCGGCAAAG
TCTGTGGCAATGTGGTTTTAGAGCTAGAAATAGCAAGTTAAAATAAGGCTAGTCCGTTATCAACTTGAAA
AAGTGGCACCGAGTCGGTGCTTTTTTAAGCTTGGCGTAACTAGATCTTGAGACAAATGGCAGTATTCATC
CACAATTTTAAAAGAAAAGGGGGGATTGGGGGGTACAGTGCAGGGGAAAGAATAGTAGACATAATAGCAA
CAGACATACAAACTAAAGAATTACAAAAACAAATTACAAAAATTCAAAATTTTCGGGTTTATTACAGGGA
CAGCAGAGATCCACTTTGGCGCCGGCTCGAGGGGGCCCGGGTGCAAAGATGGATAAAGTTTTAAACAGAG
AGGAATCTTTGCAGCTAATGGACCTTCTAGGTCTTGAAAGGAGTGGGAATTGGCTCCGGTGCCCGTCAGT
GGGCAGAGCG
